>Addgene plasmid #122004 | pCoofy9 | addgene full sequence | sequence record 243316 | Addgene NGS Result
GGCCTGCCACCATACCCACGCCGAAACAAGCGCTCATGAGCCCGAAGTGGCGAGCCCGATCTTCCCCATC
GGTGATGTCGGCGATATAGGCGCCAGCAACCGCACCTGTGGCGCCGGTGATGCCGGCCACGATGCGTCCG
GCGTAGAGGATCGAGATCGATCTCGATCCCGCGAAATTAATACGACTCACTATAGGGGAATTGTGAGCGG
ATAACAATTCCCCTCTAGAAATAATTTTGTTTAACTTTAAGAAGGAGATATACCATGGCAAGCTGGAGCC
ACCCGCAGTTCGAAAAGGGTGCACTTGAAGTCCTCTTTCAGGGACCCGGGTACCAGGATCCTGTACAAGT
CGACAAGCTTGATATCGAATTCCTGCAGCCCAAACTGCAGTTGACAACATAAAAACTTTGTGTTATACTT
GTAACGTAAGGAGGTAATGATTCAGTTTAAGGTTTACACCTATAAAAGAGAGAGCCGTTATCGTCTGTTT
GTGGATGTACAGAGTGATATTATTGACACGCCCGGGCGACGGATGGTGATCCCCCTGGCCAGTGCACGTC
TGCTGTCAGATAAAGTCTCCCGTGAACTTTACCCGGTGGTGCATATCGGGGATGAAAGCTGGCGCATGAT
GACCACCGATATGGCCAGTGTGCCGGTCTCCGTTATCGGGGAAGAAGTGGCTGATCTCAGCCACCGCGAA
AATGACATCAAAAACGCCATTAACCTGATGTTCTGGGGAATATAAGCTTGCGGCCGCAGAGCTCGCTCTG
GTGCCACGCGGTAGTTCCGCTCATCACCACCATCATCACCATCACCACCACTAATTAACCTAGGCTGCTG
CCACCGCTGAGCAATAACTAGCATAACCCCTTGGGGCCTCTAAACGGGTCTTGAGGGGTTTTTTGCTGAA
AGGAGGAACTATATCCGGATTGGCGAATGGG
[124 nt withheld, positions 942-1065]
C
[91 nt withheld, positions 1067-1157]
A
[49 nt withheld, positions 1159-1207]
CCTTTGACGTTGGAGTCCACGTTCTTT
[37 nt withheld, positions 1235-1271]
ACCCTATCTCGGTCTATTCTTTTGATTTATAAGGGATTTTGCCGATTTCGGCCTATTGGTTAAAAAATGA
GCTGATTTAACAAAAATTTAACGCGAATTTTAACAAAATATTAACGTTTACAATTTCTGGCGGCACGATG
GCATGAGATTATCAAAAAGGATCTTCACCTAGATCCTTTTAAATTAAAAATGAAGTTTTAAATCAATCTA
AAGTATATATGAGTAAACTTGGTCTGACAGTTACCAATGCTTAATCAGTGAGGCACCTATCTCAGCGATC
TGTCTATTTCGTTCATCCATAGTTGCCTGACTCCCCGTCGTGTAGATAACTACGATACGGGAGGGCTTAC
CATCTGGCCCCAGTGCTGCAATGATACCGCGAGACCCACGCTCACCGGCTCCAGATTTATCAGCAATAAA
CCAGCCAGCCGGAAGGGCCGAGCGCAGAAGTGGTCCTGCAACTTTATCCGCCTCCATCCAGTCTATTAAT
TGTTGCCGGGAAGCTAGAGTAAGTAGTTCGCCAGTTAATAGTTTGCGCAACGTTGTTGCCATTGCTACAG
GCATCGTGGTGTCACGCTCGTCGTTTGGTATGGCTTCATTCAGCTCCGGTTCCCAACGATCAAGGCGAGT
TACATGATCCCCCATGTTGTGCAAAAAAGCGGTTAGCTCCTTCGGTCCTCCGATCGTTGTCAGAAGTAAG
TTGGCCGCAGTGTTATCACTCATGGTTATGGCAGCACTGCATAATTCTCTTACTGTCATGCCATCCGTAA
GATGCTTTTCTGTGACTGGTGAGTACTCAACCAAGTCATTCTGAGAATAGTGTATGCGGCGACCGAGTTG
CTCTTGCCCGGCGTCAATACGGGATAATACCGCGCCACATAGCAGAACTTTAAAAGTGCTCATCATTGGA
AAACGTTCTTCGGGGCGAAAACTCTCAAGGATCTTACCGCTGTTGAGATCCAGTTCGATGTAACCCACTC
GTGCACCCAACTGATCTTCAGCATCTTTTACTTTCACCAGCGTTTCTGGGTGAGCAAAAACAGGAAGGCA
AAATGCCGCAAAAAAGGGAATAAGGGCGACACGGAAATGTTGAATACTCATACTCTTCCTTTTTCAATCA
TGATTGAAGCATTTATCAGGGTTATTGTCTCATGAGCGGATACATATTTGAATGTATTTAGAAAAATAAA
CAAATAGGTCATGACCAAAATCCCTTAACGTGAGTTTTCGTTCCACTGAGCGTCAGACCCCGTAGAAAAG
ATCAAAGGATCTTCTTGAGATCCTTTTTTTCTGCGCGTAATCTGCTGCTTGCAAACAAAAAAACCACCGC
TACCAGCGGTGGTTTGTTTGCCGGATCAAGAGCTACCAACTCTTTTTCCGAAGGTAACTGGCTTCAGCAG
AGCGCAGATACCAAATACTGTCCTTCTAGTGTAGCCGTAGTTAGGCCACCACTTCAAGAACTCTGTAGCA
CCGCCTACATACCTCGCTCTGCTAATCCTGTTACCAGTGGCTGCTGCCAGTGGCGATAAGTCGTGTCTTA
CCGGGTTGGACTCAAGACGATAGTTACCGGATAAGGCGCAGCGGTCGGGCTGAACGGGGGGTTCGTGCAC
ACAGCCCAGCTTGGAGCGAACGACCTACACCGAACTGAGATACCTACAGCGTGAGCTATGAGAAAGCGCC
ACGCTTCCCGAAGGGAGAAAGGCGGACAGGTATCCGGTAAGCGGCAGGGTCGGAACAGGAGAGCGCACGA
GGGAGCTTCCAGGGGGAAACGCCTGGTATCTTTATAGTCCTGTCGGGTTTCGCCACCTCTGACTTGAGCG
TCGATTTTTGTGATGCTCGTCAGGGGGGCGGAGCCTATGGAAAAACGCCAGCAACGCGGCCTTTTTACGG
TTCCTGGCCTTTTGCTGGCCTTTTGCTCACATGTTCTTTCCTGCGTTATCCCCTGATTCTGTGGATAACC
GTATTACCGCCTTTGAGTGAGCTGATACCGCTCGCCGCAGCCGAACGACCGAGCGCAGCGAGTCAGTGAG
CGAGGAAGCGGAAGAGCGCCTGATGCGGTATTTTCTCCTTACGCATCTGTGCGGTATTTCACACCGCAAT
GGTGCACTCTCAGTACAATCTGCTCTGATGCCGCATAGTTAAGCCAGTATACACTCCGCTATCGCTACGT
GACTGGGTCATGGCTGCGCCCCGACACCCGCCAACACCCGCTGACGCGCCCTGACGGGCTTGTCTGCTCC
CGGCATCCGCTTACAGACAAGCTGTGACCGTCTCCGGGAGCTGCATGTGTCAGAGGTTTTCACCGTCATC
ACCGAAACGCGCGAGGCAGCTGCGGTAAAGCTCATCAGCGTGGTCGTGAAGCGATTCACAGATGTCTGCC
TGTTCATCCGCGTCCAGCTCGTTGAGTTTCTCCAGAAGCGTTAATGTCTGGCTTCTGATAAAGCGGGCCA
TGTTAAGGGCGGTTTTTTCCTGTTTGGTCACTGATGCCTCCGTGTAAGGGGGATTTCTGTTCATGGGGGT
AATGATACCGATGAAACGAGAGAGGATGCTCACGATACGGGTTACTGATGATGAACATGCCCGGTTACTG
GAACGTTGTGAGGGTAAACAACTGGCGGTATGGATGCGGCGGGACCAGAGAAAAATCACTCAGGGTCAAT
GCCAGCGCTTCGTTAATACAGATGTAGGTGTTCCACAGGGTAGCCAGCAGCATCCTGCGATGCAGATCCG
GAACATAATGGTGCAGGGCGCTGACTTCCGCGTTTCCAGACTTTACGAAACACGGAAACCGAAGACCATT
CATGTTGTTGCTCAGGTCGCAGACGTTTTGCAGCAGCAGTCGCTTCACGTTCGCTCGCGTATCGGTGATT
CATTCTGCTAACCAGTAAGGCAACCCCGCCAGCCTAGCCGGGTCCTCAACGACAGGAGCACGATCATGCT
AGTCATGCCCCGCGCCCACCGGAAGGAGCTGACTGGGTTGAAGGCTCTCAAGGGCATCGGTCGAGATCCC
GGTGCCTAATGAGTGAGCTAACTTACATTAATTGCGTTGCGCTCACTGCCCGCTTTCCAGTCGGGAAACC
TGTCGTGCCAGCTGCATTAATGAATCGGCCAACGCGCGGGGAGAGGCGGTTTGCGTATTGGGCGCCAGGG
TGGTTTTTCTTTTCACCAGTGAGACGGGCAACAGCTGATTGCCCTTCACCGCCTGGCCCTGAGAGAGTTG
CAGCAAGCGGTCCACGCTGGTTTGCCCCAGCAGGCGAAAATCCTGTTTGATGGTGGTTAACGGCGGGATA
TAACATGAGCTGTCTTCGGTATCGTCGTATCCCACTACCGAGATGTCCGCACCAACGCGCAGCCCGGACT
CGGTAATGGCGCGCATTGCGCCCAGCGCCATCTGATCGTTGGCAACCAGCATCGCAGTGGGAACGATGCC
CTCATTCAGCATTTGCATGGTTTGTTGAAAACCGGACATGGCACTCCAGTCGCCTTCCCGTTCCGCTATC
GGCTGAATTTGATTGCGAGTGAGATATTTATGCCAGCCAGCCAGACGCAGACGCGCCGAGACAGAACTTA
ATGGGCCCGCTAACAGCGCGATTTGCTGGTGACCCAATGCGACCAGATGCTCCACGCCCAGTCGCGTACC
GTCTTCATGGGAGAAAATAATACTGTTGATGGGTGTCTGGTCAGAGACATCAAGAAATAACGCCGGAACA
TTAGTGCAGGCAGCTTCCACAGCAATGGCATCCTGGTCATCCAGCGGATAGTTAATGATCAGCCCACTGA
CGCGTTGCGCGAGAAGATTGTGCACCGCCGCTTTACAGGCTTCGACGCCGCTTCGTTCTACCATCGACAC
CACCACGCTGGCACCCAGTTGATCGGCGCGAGATTTAATCGCCGCGACAATTTGCGACGGCGCGTGCAGG
GCCAGACTGGAGGTGGCAACGCCAATCAGCAACGACTGTTTGCCCGCCAGTTGTTGTGCCACGCGGTTGG
GAATGTAATTCAGCTCCGCCATCGCCGCTTCCACTTTTTCCCGCGTTTTCGCAGAAACGTGGCTGGCCTG
GTTCACCACGCGGGAAACGGTCTGATAAGAGACACCGGCATACTCTGCGACATCGTATAACGTTACTGGT
TTCACATTCACCACCCTGAATTGACTCTCTTCCGGGCGCTATCATGCCATACCGCGAAAGGTTTTGCGCC
ATTCGATGGTGTCCGGGATCTCGACGCTCTCCCTTATGCGACTCCTGCATTAGGAAGCAGCCCAGTAGTA
GGTTGAGGCCGTTGAGCACCGCCGCCGCAAGGAATGGTGCATGCAAGGAGATGGCGCCCAACAGTCCCCC
GGCCACGG
Features (pLannotate 1.2.2; 21 found; start..end, strand, type, name):
    178..196     +  promoter       T7 promoter: promoter for bacteriophage T7 RNA polymerase
    197..221     +  protein_bind   lac operator: The lac repressor binds to the lac operator to inhibit transcription in E. coli. This inhibition can be relieved by adding lactose or isopropyl-β-D-thiogalactopyranoside (IPTG). lac repressor encoded by lacI
    236..258     +  RBS            RBS: efficient ribosome binding site from bacteriophage T7 gene 10 (Olins and Rangwala, 1989)
    274..297     +  CDS            Strep-Tag II: peptide that binds Strep-Tactin®, an engineered form of streptavidin
    304..327     +  CDS            HRV 3C site: recognition and cleavage site for human rhinovirus 3C and PreScission proteases
    350..381     -  misc_feature   MCS (fragment): pBluescript multiple cloning site
    443..745     +  CDS            ccdB: CcdB, a bacterial toxin that poisons DNA gyrase; ccdB; Plasmids containing the ccdB gene cannot be propagated in standard E. coli strains.
    833..850     +  CDS            SET1 (fragment): solubility-enhancement tag derived from T7 phage gene 10B
    858..905     +  terminator     T7 terminator: transcription terminator for bacteriophage T7 RNA polymerase
    942..1397    +  rep_origin     f1 ori (sequence partly withheld): f1 bacteriophage origin of replication; arrow indicates direction of (+) strand synthesis
   1512..2372    -  CDS            AmpR: β-lactamase; bla; confers resistance to ampicillin, carbenicillin, and related antibiotics
   2373..2465    -  promoter       AmpR promoter: bla
   2546..3134    +  rep_origin     ori: high-copy-number ColE1/pMB1/pBR322/pUC origin of replication
   3320..3459    -  misc_feature   bom: basis of mobility region from pBR322
   3561..3752    -  CDS            rop: Rop protein, which maintains plasmids at low copy number; rop
   3769..4149    +  CDS            YPB1_ECOLX: Protein predicted: Swiss-Prot protein existence level 4. From Escherichia coli.
   4211..4275    -  CDS            TcR (fragment): tetracycline efflux protein; tet; confers resistance to tetracycline
   4290..4311    -  protein_bind   CAP binding site: CAP binding activates transcription in the presence of cAMP. E. coli catabolite activator protein
   4324..5406    -  CDS            lacI: lac repressor; lacI; The lac repressor binds to the lac operator to inhibit transcription in E. coli. This inhibition can be relieved by adding lactose or isopropyl-β-D-thiogalactopyranoside (IPTG).
   5407..5484    -  promoter       lacI promoter: lacI
   5492..152     -  CDS            TcR (fragment) (across the origin): tetracycline efflux protein; tet; confers resistance to tetracycline
