[The description below was written by a language model from this plasmid's Addgene catalogue record and pLannotate feature annotations shown in this document.]
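Description:
pCoofy9 is an empty bacterial expression backbone derived from the Novagen pET series, about 5.6 kb in size, designed for parallel, ligation-independent (SLIC) cloning of open reading frames for protein production in E. coli. It replicates from a ColE1/pBR322-type origin accompanied by the bom region and the rop gene, which holds the plasmid at low copy number, and it is selected with ampicillin through the β-lactamase gene. An f1 origin is also present. Short tetracycline-resistance fragments and a predicted E. coli open reading frame appear to be non-functional remnants of the pBR322 lineage.

The expression cassette consists of a T7 promoter followed by a lac operator and the T7 gene 10 ribosome binding site, with a plasmid-borne lacI gene supplying repressor so that transcription by T7 RNA polymerase is IPTG-inducible. Downstream lies an N-terminal Strep-tag II for affinity capture on Strep-Tactin, then a human rhinovirus 3C (PreScission) protease site that allows the tag to be removed after purification. Between this site and the T7 terminator sits a ccdB cassette encoding the gyrase-poisoning toxin. The unmodified plasmid must therefore be kept in a ccdB-tolerant strain; the record specifies DB3.1 and notes that ccdB Survival cells are not suitable.

In use, the vector is linearised by PCR with a primer pair, one of which anneals at the 3C site, and the gene of interest replaces ccdB by SLIC. Any carry-over of parental vector kills standard cloning strains, giving essentially background-free recovery of recombinants. As one member of the pCoofy family, it is meant for cloning the same insert into several tag formats side by side.
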