Addgene plasmid #122004: pCoofy9
Purpose: (Empty Backbone) E.coli vector for parallel SLIC cloning containing N-terminal StrepII with PreScission Cleavage site
Depositing lab: Sabine Suppmann. Depositing organization: Max Planck Institute of Biochemistry. Publication: A new method to customize protein expression vectors for fast, efficient and background free parallel cloning. Scholz J, Besir H, Strasser C, Suppmann S. BMC Biotechnol. 2013 Feb 14;13(1):12. 10.1186/1472-6750-13-12 PubMed 23410102.
Backbone
  Vector backbone: pET
  Backbone manufacturer: Novagen
  Backbone size (bp): 5622
  Vector type: Bacterial Expression
  Tag / fusion protein: StrepII (N terminal on insert)
Growth in bacteria
  Bacterial resistance: Ampicillin, 100 μg/mL
  Growth temperature: 37°C
  Growth strain: DB3.1
  Copy number: Low Copy
Gene/Insert
  Gene/Insert name: None
Terms and licenses: Academic/Nonprofit Terms; Industry Terms: Not Available to Industry
Depositor comments: ccdB Survival cells are NOT suitable for the unmodified plasmid containing the ccdB gene. The plasmid is provided in the recommended DB3.1 strain. Please see supplemental file for LP1 and LP2 primers to use for SLIC cloning. A detailed protocol for using pCoofy plasmids is available at https://p4eu.org/wiki . Use one of the following linearization primer pairs for SLIC cloning. Choose one LP1 forward vector primer and one LP2 reverse vector primer: LP1 forward vector primer: SLIC Primer (3C site) 5' GGGCCCCTGGAACAGAACTTCCAG 3' LP2 reverse vector primer: SLIC Primer 5' CGCCATTAACCTGATGTTCTGGGG 3' Test each preparation of the plasmid by transforming it into non-resistant cells (ex. DH5a) to ensure negative selection by ccdB kills all the transformed cells as expected.
How to cite: pCoofy9 was a gift from Sabine Suppmann (Addgene plasmid # 122004 ; http://n2t.net/addgene:122004 ; RRID:Addgene_122004)
